>Addgene plasmid #71757 | Aurein1.2_(pos36GFP)-Cys | depositor full sequence | sequence record 130228 | Aurein1.2_(pos36GFP)-Cys sequence 6027 bps
GGGAATTGTGAGCGGATAACAATTCCCCTCTAGAAATAATTTTGTTTAACTTTAAGAAGGAGATATCATA
TGGGCCTGTTTGATATTATTAAAAAAATTGCGGAAAGCTTTGCTAGCGGTGGTAGCGGTGGTTCTGGTGG
TTCTGGTGGTAGCGGCGGTAGCGGTGGTAGCGGTGGTAGCGGTGGCAGCGGCGGTTCTAGCAAAGGTGAA
CGTCTGTTTCGTGGTAAAGTACCGATCTTAGTGGAATTAAAGGGCGACGTGAACGGTCATAAATTTAGCG
TGCGCGGCAAAGGCAAAGGTGACGCTACCCGTGGTAAATTGACCCTGAAGTTTATTTGCACAACAGGCAA
ATTACCCGTTCCGTGGCCCACCTTAGTGACCACCCTGACCTATGGCGTTCAGTGCTTCAGTCGTTACCCT
AAACACATGAAACGTCACGATTTTTTCAAATCAGCCATGCCTAAAGGATATGTTCAAGAGCGTACAATCA
GCTTCAAGAAGGATGGCAAATATAAAACGCGTGCGGAAGTGAAATTTGAAGGCCGCACATTAGTAAATCG
TATCAAACTGAAAGGTCGTGACTTCAAAGAAAAAGGCAACATTTTAGGCCATAAACTGCGTTATAACTTT
AATTCTCATAAGGTGTATATTACGGCCGATAAACGCAAGAATGGTATCAAGGCAAAATTCAAAATTCGCC
ATAACGTGAAAGACGGCAGCGTTCAATTAGCGGATCATTATCAACAAAACACGCCGATTGGTCGCGGGCC
TGTACTGTTACCTCGCAACCACTACCTGAGCACCCGTTCTAAACTTAGCAAAGATCCGAAAGAAAAACGC
GATCACATGGTTCTGTTAGAATTCGTGACCGCTGCAGGCATTAAGCACGGACGCGACGAACGCTACAAGA
CCGGTGGTAGCGGATGCGGAGGATCCCATCACCACCACCATCACTAATGACTCGAGTCTGGTAAAGAAAC
CGCTGCTGCGAAATTTGAACGCCAGCACATGGACTCGTCTACTAGCGCAGCTTAATTAACCTAGGCTGCT
GCCACCGCTGAGCAATAACTAGCATAACCCCTTGGGGCCTCTAAACGGGTCTTGAGGGGTTTTTTGCTGA
AAGGAGGAACTATATCCGGATTGGCGAATGGG
[124 nt withheld, positions 1153-1276]
C
[91 nt withheld, positions 1278-1368]
A
[49 nt withheld, positions 1370-1418]
CCTTTGACGTTGGAGTCCACGTTCTTT
[37 nt withheld, positions 1446-1482]
ACCCTATCTCGGTCTATTCTTTTGATTTATAAGGGATTTTGCCGATTTCGGCCTATTGGTTAAAAAATGA
GCTGATTTAACAAAAATTTAACGCGAATTTTAACAAAATATTAACGTTTACAATTTCTGGCGGCACGATG
GCATGAGATTATCAAAAAGGATCTTCACCTAGATCCTTTTAAATTAAAAATGAAGTTTTAAATCAATCTA
AAGTATATATGAGTAAACTTGGTCTGACAGTTACCAATGCTTAATCAGTGAGGCACCTATCTCAGCGATC
TGTCTATTTCGTTCATCCATAGTTGCCTGACTCCCCGTCGTGTAGATAACTACGATACGGGAGGGCTTAC
CATCTGGCCCCAGTGCTGCAATGATACCGCGAGACCCACGCTCACCGGCTCCAGATTTATCAGCAATAAA
CCAGCCAGCCGGAAGGGCCGAGCGCAGAAGTGGTCCTGCAACTTTATCCGCCTCCATCCAGTCTATTAAT
TGTTGCCGGGAAGCTAGAGTAAGTAGTTCGCCAGTTAATAGTTTGCGCAACGTTGTTGCCATTGCTACAG
GCATCGTGGTGTCACGCTCGTCGTTTGGTATGGCTTCATTCAGCTCCGGTTCCCAACGATCAAGGCGAGT
TACATGATCCCCCATGTTGTGCAAAAAAGCGGTTAGCTCCTTCGGTCCTCCGATCGTTGTCAGAAGTAAG
TTGGCCGCAGTGTTATCACTCATGGTTATGGCAGCACTGCATAATTCTCTTACTGTCATGCCATCCGTAA
GATGCTTTTCTGTGACTGGTGAGTACTCAACCAAGTCATTCTGAGAATAGTGTATGCGGCGACCGAGTTG
CTCTTGCCCGGCGTCAATACGGGATAATACCGCGCCACATAGCAGAACTTTAAAAGTGCTCATCATTGGA
AAACGTTCTTCGGGGCGAAAACTCTCAAGGATCTTACCGCTGTTGAGATCCAGTTCGATGTAACCCACTC
GTGCACCCAACTGATCTTCAGCATCTTTTACTTTCACCAGCGTTTCTGGGTGAGCAAAAACAGGAAGGCA
AAATGCCGCAAAAAAGGGAATAAGGGCGACACGGAAATGTTGAATACTCATACTCTTCCTTTTTCAATCA
TGATTGAAGCATTTATCAGGGTTATTGTCTCATGAGCGGATACATATTTGAATGTATTTAGAAAAATAAA
CAAATAGGTCATGACCAAAATCCCTTAACGTGAGTTTTCGTTCCACTGAGCGTCAGACCCCGTAGAAAAG
ATCAAAGGATCTTCTTGAGATCCTTTTTTTCTGCGCGTAATCTGCTGCTTGCAAACAAAAAAACCACCGC
TACCAGCGGTGGTTTGTTTGCCGGATCAAGAGCTACCAACTCTTTTTCCGAAGGTAACTGGCTTCAGCAG
AGCGCAGATACCAAATACTGTCCTTCTAGTGTAGCCGTAGTTAGGCCACCACTTCAAGAACTCTGTAGCA
CCGCCTACATACCTCGCTCTGCTAATCCTGTTACCAGTGGCTGCTGCCAGTGGCGATAAGTCGTGTCTTA
CCGGGTTGGACTCAAGACGATAGTTACCGGATAAGGCGCAGCGGTCGGGCTGAACGGGGGGTTCGTGCAC
ACAGCCCAGCTTGGAGCGAACGACCTACACCGAACTGAGATACCTACAGCGTGAGCTATGAGAAAGCGCC
ACGCTTCCCGAAGGGAGAAAGGCGGACAGGTATCCGGTAAGCGGCAGGGTCGGAACAGGAGAGCGCACGA
GGGAGCTTCCAGGGGGAAACGCCTGGTATCTTTATAGTCCTGTCGGGTTTCGCCACCTCTGACTTGAGCG
TCGATTTTTGTGATGCTCGTCAGGGGGGCGGAGCCTATGGAAAAACGCCAGCAACGCGGCCTTTTTACGG
TTCCTGGCCTTTTGCTGGCCTTTTGCTCACATGTTCTTTCCTGCGTTATCCCCTGATTCTGTGGATAACC
GTATTACCGCCTTTGAGTGAGCTGATACCGCTCGCCGCAGCCGAACGACCGAGCGCAGCGAGTCAGTGAG
CGAGGAAGCGGAAGAGCGCCTGATGCGGTATTTTCTCCTTACGCATCTGTGCGGTATTTCACACCGCATA
TATGGTGCACTCTCAGTACAATCTGCTCTGATGCCGCATAGTTAAGCCAGTATACACTCCGCTATCGCTA
CGTGACTGGGTCATGGCTGCGCCCCGACACCCGCCAACACCCGCTGACGCGCCCTGACGGGCTTGTCTGC
TCCCGGCATCCGCTTACAGACAAGCTGTGACCGTCTCCGGGAGCTGCATGTGTCAGAGGTTTTCACCGTC
ATCACCGAAACGCGCGAGGCAGCTGCGGTAAAGCTCATCAGCGTGGTCGTGAAGCGATTCACAGATGTCT
GCCTGTTCATCCGCGTCCAGCTCGTTGAGTTTCTCCAGAAGCGTTAATGTCTGGCTTCTGATAAAGCGGG
CCATGTTAAGGGCGGTTTTTTCCTGTTTGGTCACTGATGCCTCCGTGTAAGGGGGATTTCTGTTCATGGG
GGTAATGATACCGATGAAACGAGAGAGGATGCTCACGATACGGGTTACTGATGATGAACATGCCCGGTTA
CTGGAACGTTGTGAGGGTAAACAACTGGCGGTATGGATGCGGCGGGACCAGAGAAAAATCACTCAGGGTC
AATGCCAGCGCTTCGTTAATACAGATGTAGGTGTTCCACAGGGTAGCCAGCAGCATCCTGCGATGCAGAT
CCGGAACATAATGGTGCAGGGCGCTGACTTCCGCGTTTCCAGACTTTACGAAACACGGAAACCGAAGACC
ATTCATGTTGTTGCTCAGGTCGCAGACGTTTTGCAGCAGCAGTCGCTTCACGTTCGCTCGCGTATCGGTG
ATTCATTCTGCTAACCAGTAAGGCAACCCCGCCAGCCTAGCCGGGTCCTCAACGACAGGAGCACGATCAT
GCTAGTCATGCCCCGCGCCCACCGGAAGGAGCTGACTGGGTTGAAGGCTCTCAAGGGCATCGGTCGAGAT
CCCGGTGCCTAATGAGTGAGCTAACTTACATTAATTGCGTTGCGCTCACTGCCCGCTTTCCAGTCGGGAA
ACCTGTCGTGCCAGCTGCATTAATGAATCGGCCAACGCGCGGGGAGAGGCGGTTTGCGTATTGGGCGCCA
GGGTGGTTTTTCTTTTCACCAGTGAGACGGGCAACAGCTGATTGCCCTTCACCGCCTGGCCCTGAGAGAG
TTGCAGCAAGCGGTCCACGCTGGTTTGCCCCAGCAGGCGAAAATCCTGTTTGATGGTGGTTAACGGCGGG
ATATAACATGAGCTGTCTTCGGTATCGTCGTATCCCACTACCGAGATGTCCGCACCAACGCGCAGCCCGG
ACTCGGTAATGGCGCGCATTGCGCCCAGCGCCATCTGATCGTTGGCAACCAGCATCGCAGTGGGAACGAT
GCCCTCATTCAGCATTTGCATGGTTTGTTGAAAACCGGACATGGCACTCCAGTCGCCTTCCCGTTCCGCT
ATCGGCTGAATTTGATTGCGAGTGAGATATTTATGCCAGCCAGCCAGACGCAGACGCGCCGAGACAGAAC
TTAATGGGCCCGCTAACAGCGCGATTTGCTGGTGACCCAATGCGACCAGATGCTCCACGCCCAGTCGCGT
ACCGTCTTCATGGGAGAAAATAATACTGTTGATGGGTGTCTGGTCAGAGACATCAAGAAATAACGCCGGA
ACATTAGTGCAGGCAGCTTCCACAGCAATGGCATCCTGGTCATCCAGCGGATAGTTAATGATCAGCCCAC
TGACGCGTTGCGCGAGAAGATTGTGCACCGCCGCTTTACAGGCTTCGACGCCGCTTCGTTCTACCATCGA
CACCACCACGCTGGCACCCAGTTGATCGGCGCGAGATTTAATCGCCGCGACAATTTGCGACGGCGCGTGC
AGGGCCAGACTGGAGGTGGCAACGCCAATCAGCAACGACTGTTTGCCCGCCAGTTGTTGTGCCACGCGGT
TGGGAATGTAATTCAGCTCCGCCATCGCCGCTTCCACTTTTTCCCGCGTTTTCGCAGAAACGTGGCTGGC
CTGGTTCACCACGCGGGAAACGGTCTGATAAGAGACACCGGCATACTCTGCGACATCGTATAACGTTACT
GGTTTCACATTCACCACCCTGAATTGACTCTCTTCCGGGCGCTATCATGCCATACCGCGAAAGGTTTTGC
GCCATTCGATGGTGTCCGGGATCTCGACGCTCTCCCTTATGCGACTCCTGCATTAGGAAGCAGCCCAGTA
GTAGGTTGAGGCCGTTGAGCACCGCCGCCGCAAGGAATGGTGCATGCAAGGAGATGGCGCCCAACAGTCC
CCCGGCCACGGGGCCTGCCACCATACCCACGCCGAAACAAGCGCTCATGAGCCCGAAGTGGCGAGCCCGA
TCTTCCCCATCGGTGATGTCGGCGATATAGGCGCCAGCAACCGCACCTGTGGCGCCGGTGATGCCGGCCA
CGATGCGTCCGGCGTAGAGGATCGAGATCGATCTCGATCCCGCGAAATTAATACGACTCACTATA
Features (pLannotate 1.2.2; 19 found; start..end, strand, type, name):
      2..26      +  protein_bind   lac operator: The lac repressor binds to the lac operator to inhibit transcription in E. coli. This inhibition can be relieved by adding lactose or isopropyl-β-D-thiogalactopyranoside (IPTG). lac repressor encoded by lacI
     41..63      +  RBS            RBS: efficient ribosome binding site from bacteriophage T7 gene 10 (Olins and Rangwala, 1989)
    199..909     +  CDS            Superfolder GFP: Superfolder GFP is a basic (constitutively fluorescent) green fluorescent protein published in 2005, derived from Aequorea victoria. It is reported to be a very rapidly-maturing weak dimer.
    973..1014    +  CDS            S-Tag (fragment): affinity and epitope tag derived from pancreatic ribonuclease A
   1044..1061    +  CDS            SET1 (fragment): solubility-enhancement tag derived from T7 phage gene 10B
   1069..1116    +  terminator     T7 terminator: transcription terminator for bacteriophage T7 RNA polymerase
   1153..1608    +  rep_origin     f1 ori (sequence partly withheld): f1 bacteriophage origin of replication; arrow indicates direction of (+) strand synthesis
   1723..2583    -  CDS            AmpR: β-lactamase; bla; confers resistance to ampicillin, carbenicillin, and related antibiotics
   2584..2676    -  promoter       AmpR promoter: bla
   2757..3345    +  rep_origin     ori: high-copy-number ColE1/pMB1/pBR322/pUC origin of replication
   3531..3673    -  misc_feature   bom: basis of mobility region from pBR322
   3775..3966    -  CDS            rop: Rop protein, which maintains plasmids at low copy number; rop
   3983..4363    +  CDS            YPB1_ECOLX: Protein predicted: Swiss-Prot protein existence level 4. From Escherichia coli.
   4425..4489    -  CDS            TcR (fragment): tetracycline efflux protein; tet; confers resistance to tetracycline
   4504..4525    -  protein_bind   CAP binding site: CAP binding activates transcription in the presence of cAMP. E. coli catabolite activator protein
   4538..5620    -  CDS            lacI: lac repressor; lacI; The lac repressor binds to the lac operator to inhibit transcription in E. coli. This inhibition can be relieved by adding lactose or isopropyl-β-D-thiogalactopyranoside (IPTG).
   5621..5698    -  promoter       lacI promoter: lacI
   5706..5985    -  CDS            TcR (fragment): tetracycline efflux protein; tet; confers resistance to tetracycline
   6011..2       +  promoter       T7 promoter (across the origin): promoter for bacteriophage T7 RNA polymerase
