[The description below was written by a language model from this plasmid's Addgene catalogue record and pLannotate feature annotations shown in this document.]
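Description:
Aurein1.2_(pos36GFP)-Cys is a 6,027 bp bacterial expression plasmid built on a Novagen pET29 backbone for producing a synthetic fusion protein in E. coli. The 836 bp insert, cloned between NcoI and XhoI sites that both remain intact, encodes the aurein 1.2 peptide joined to +36 GFP, a supercharged, highly cationic GFP variant. The annotation software matches this region to superfolder GFP. As the name indicates, the fusion ends in a cysteine, and the catalogue lists a C-terminal 6xHis tag for affinity purification. The His tag and the aurein peptide are not annotated as separate features. The short S-Tag and SET1 fragments called downstream of the GFP match are partial hits, and the record does not show whether they are translated.

Expression follows the standard pET arrangement. A T7 promoter with an adjacent lac operator and the T7 gene 10 ribosome binding site drives the open reading frame, and a T7 terminator closes the unit. The plasmid-borne lacI gene supplies repressor, so transcription stays off until IPTG is added in a host that provides T7 RNA polymerase, such as a DE3 lysogen. The plasmid replicates from a ColE1/pMB1-type origin accompanied by bom and rop, and it also carries an f1 origin. The catalogue describes it as high copy, although rop normally moderates copy number. Selection is by ampicillin through the bla gene, which differs from the kanamycin marker usually found on pET29. The associated publication concerns a peptide that enhances endosomal escape of delivered proteins, so the purified fusion presumably serves such delivery studies. The record does not state what the terminal cysteine is for.
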