Addgene plasmid #71757: Aurein1.2_(pos36GFP)-Cys
Purpose: Aurein1.2_+36GFP-Cys expression in E.Coli
Depositing lab: David Liu. Depositing organization: Harvard University. Publication: Discovery and Characterization of a Peptide That Enhances Endosomal Escape of Delivered Proteins in Vitro and in Vivo. Li M, Tao Y, Shu Y, LaRochelle JR, Steinauer A, Thompson D, Schepartz A, Chen ZY, Liu DR. J Am Chem Soc. 2015 Nov 11;137(44):14084-93. doi: 10.1021/jacs.5b05694. Epub 2015 Oct 30. PubMed 26465072.
Backbone
  Vector backbone: pET29
  Backbone manufacturer: Novagen
  Backbone size w/o insert (bp): 5181
  Total vector size (bp): 6027
  Vector type: Bacterial Expression
Growth in bacteria
  Bacterial resistance: Ampicillin, 100 μg/mL
  Growth temperature: 37°C
  Growth strain: DH5alpha
  Growth instructions: For protein expression, transform into BL21 Star (DE3) cells. Induce at 1.0 OD with 0.5 mM IPTG final concentration. Growing overnight (16 hours) at 20-25 C.
  Copy number: High Copy
Gene/Insert
  Gene/Insert name: Aurein1.2_(pos36_GFP)-Cys
  Species: Synthetic
  Insert size (bp): 836
  Tag / fusion protein: 6XHis (C terminal on insert)
  Cloning method: Restriction Enzyme; 5′ cloning site NcoI (not destroyed); 3′ cloning site XhoI (not destroyed)
  Sequencing primers: 5′ T7 promoter; 3′ T7 Terminator
Terms and licenses: Academic/Nonprofit Terms; Industry Terms: Not Available to Industry
How to cite: Aurein1.2_(pos36GFP)-Cys was a gift from David Liu (Addgene plasmid # 71757 ; http://n2t.net/addgene:71757 ; RRID:Addgene_71757)
