>Addgene plasmid #71757 | Aurein1.2_(pos36GFP)-Cys | addgene partial sequence | sequence record 135101 | T7 5'-TAATACGACTCACTATAGGG-3'
AGAAGGAGATATCATATGGGCCTGTTTGATATTATTAAAAAAATTGCGGAAAGCTTTGCTAGCGGTGGTA
GCGGTGGTTCTGGTGGTTCTGGTGGTAGCGGCGGTAGCGGTGGTAGCGGTGGTAGCGGTGGCAGCGGCGG
TTCTAGCAAAGGTGAACGTCTGTTTCGTGGTAAAGTACCGATCTTAGTGGAATTAAAGGGCGACGTGAAC
GGTCATAAATTTAGCGTGCGCGGCAAAGGCAAAGGTGACGCTACCCGTGGTAAATTGACCCTGAAGTTTA
TTTGCACAACAGGCAAATTACCCGTTCCGTGGCCCACCTTAGTGACCACCCTGACCTATGGCGTTCAGTG
CTTCAGTCGTTACCCTAAACACATGAAACGTCACGATTTTTTCAAATCAGCCATGCCTAAAGGATATGTT
CAAGAGCGTACAATCAGCTTCAAGAAGGATGGCAAATATAAAACGCGTGCGGAAGTGAAATTTGAAGGCC
GCACATTAGTAAATCGTATCAAACTGAAAGGTCGTGACTTCAAAGAAAAAGGCAACATTTTAGGCCATAA
ACTGCGTTATAACTTTAATTCTCATAAGGTGTATATTACGGCCGATAAACGCAAGAATGGTATCAAGGCA
AAATTCAAAATTCGCCATAACGTGAAAGACGGCAGCGTTCAATTAGCGGATCATTATCAACAAAACACGC
CGATTGGTCGCGGGCCTGTACTGTTACCTCGCAACCACTACCTGAGCACCCGTTCTAA
