>Addgene plasmid #71757 | Aurein1.2_(pos36GFP)-Cys | addgene partial sequence | sequence record 135148 | T7term 5'-GCTAGTTATTGCTCAGCGG-3'
AATTTCGCAGCAGCGGTTTCTTTACCAGACTCGAGTCATTAGTGATGGTGGTGGTGATGGGATCCTCCGC
ATCCGCTACCACCGGTCTTGTAGCGTTCGTCGCGTCCGTGCTTAATGCCTGCAGCGGTCACGAATTCTAA
CAGAACCATGTGATCGCGTTTTTCTTTCGGATCTTTGCTAAGTTTAGAACGGGTGCTCAGGTAGTGGTTG
CGAGGTAACAGTACAGGCCCGCGACCAATCGGCGTGTTTTGTTGATAATGATCCGCTAATTGAACGCTGC
CGTCTTTCACGTTATGGCGAATTTTGAATTTTGCCTTGATACCATTCTTGCGTTTATCGGCCGTAATATA
CACCTTATGAGAATTAAAGTTATAACGCAGTTTATGGCCTAAAATGTTGCCTTTTTCTTTGAAGTCACGA
CCTTTCAGTTTGATACGATTTACTAATGTGCGGCCTTCAAATTTCACTTCCGCACGCGTTTTATATTTGC
CATCCTTCTTGAAGCTGATTGTACGCTCTTGAACATATCCTTTAGGCATGGCTGATTTGAAAAAATCGTG
ACGTTTCATGTGTTTAGGGTAACGACTGAAGCACTGAACGCCATAGGTCAGGGTGGTCACTAAGGTGGGC
CACGGAACGGGTAATTTGCCTGTTGTGCAAATAAACTTCAGGGTCAATTTACCACGGGTAGCGTCACCTT
TGCCTTTGCCGCGCACGCTAAATTTATGACCGTTCACGTCGCCCTTTAATTCCACTAAGATCGGTACTTT
ACCACGAAACAGACGTTCACCTTTGCTAGAACCGCCGCTGCCACCGCTACCACCGCTAC
